Addgene plasmid #161146: pDONR221-SLC25A24_STOP
Purpose: Gateway entry clone with codon-optimized ORF sequence for subcloning into custom expression vectors. Contains a STOP codon at the end of the codon-optimized ORF sequence.
Depositing lab: RESOLUTE Consortium & Giulio Superti-Furga. Depositing organization: CeMM Research Center for Molecular Medicine. Publication: The RESOLUTE consortium: unlocking SLC transporters for drug discovery. Superti-Furga G, Lackner D, Wiedmer T, Ingles-Prieto A, Barbosa B, Girardi E, Goldmann U, Gurtl B, Klavins K, Klimek C, Lindinger S, Lineiro-Retes E, Muller AC, Onstein S, Redinger G, Reil D, Sedlyarov V, Wolf G, Crawford M, Everley R, ... Steppan CM. Nat Rev Drug Discov. 2020 Jul;19(7):429-430. doi: 10.1038/d41573-020-00056-6. PubMed 32265506.
Backbone
  Vector backbone: pDONR221
  Backbone manufacturer: ThermoFisher Scientific
  Backbone size w/o insert (bp): 2550
  Vector type: Mammalian Expression
Growth in bacteria
  Bacterial resistance: Kanamycin, 50 μg/mL
  Growth temperature: 37°C
  Growth strain: NEB Stable
  Copy number: High Copy
Gene/Insert
  Gene/Insert name: SLC25A24 (alt name: DKFZp586G0123, APC1)
  Species: H. sapiens (human)
  Insert size (bp): 1434
  Entrez Gene: SLC25A24 (a.k.a. APC1, SCAMC-1, DKFZp586G0123)
  Cloning method: Gateway Cloning
  Sequencing primers: 5′ M13-fwd; 3′ M13-rev
Terms and licenses: Academic/Nonprofit Terms; Industry Terms
Depositor comments: This plasmid contains a STOP codon at the end of the codon-optimized ORF. For the version of this plasmid that does not contain a STOP codon, please see Addgene plasmid 131980 For more information on the full Resolute plasmid collection, please see www.addgene.org/depositor-collections/re-solute/. Please provide your feedback on this plasmid to the RESOLUTE consortium by filling out their RESOLUTE repository feedback form: https://forms.office.com/Pages/ResponsePage.aspx?id=0e05yklzmkS7rjFGQL4N7z4feCLQvEJAmVcOCM_u885UN1JJRko0Ukg4TVQwNTZLOUxPQVJWT1NHUCQlQCN0PWcu
How to cite: pDONR221-SLC25A24_STOP was a gift from RESOLUTE Consortium & Giulio Superti-Furga (Addgene plasmid # 161146 ; http://n2t.net/addgene:161146 ; RRID:Addgene_161146)
