[The description below was written by a language model from this plasmid's Addgene catalogue record and pLannotate feature annotations shown in this document.]
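Description:
pDONR221-SLC25A24_STOP is a Gateway entry clone built on the pDONR221 backbone, carrying a codon-optimized open reading frame for human SLC25A24 (also called APC1 or SCaMC-1). Although the catalogue lists the vector type as mammalian expression, the annotated features show no eukaryotic promoter or polyadenylation signal around the insert. The plasmid therefore serves as a shuttle for the ORF rather than as an expression vector in its own right. It is propagated in E. coli from a high-copy ColE1/pUC-type origin and selected with kanamycin through an aminoglycoside phosphotransferase (KanR) gene. The full sequence record is about 4 kb.

The roughly 1.4 kb SLC25A24 coding sequence lies between attL1 and attL2 sites, so an LR Clonase reaction can transfer it directionally into any attR-containing destination vector, which then supplies the promoter, tags and selection markers. rrnB T1 and T2 terminators upstream of attL1 shield the insert from read-through transcription in bacteria, and a T7 promoter sits just beyond attL2, facing back towards the insert. The short lacI and lacZα fragments annotated nearby are backbone remnants with no functional role. This version keeps a stop codon at the end of the ORF, which suits untagged or N-terminally tagged expression; a companion clone without the stop codon exists for C-terminal fusions. SLC25A24 encodes a calcium-dependent mitochondrial inner-membrane carrier that exchanges Mg-ATP or Mg-ADP for phosphate. The plasmid belongs to a consortium collection of solute carrier clones made to support transporter research and drug discovery.
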