Features (pLannotate 1.2.2; 10 found; start..end, strand, type, name):
    121..213     +  CDS            lacI (fragment): lac repressor; lacI; The lac repressor binds to the lac operator to inhibit transcription in E. coli. This inhibition can be relieved by adding lactose or isopropyl-β-D-thiogalactopyranoside (IPTG).
    268..295     -  terminator     rrnB T2 terminator: transcription terminator T2 from the E. coli rrnB gene
    427..470     +  terminator     rrnB T1 terminator: Escherichia coli rrnB; transcription terminator T1 from the E. coli rrnB gene
    517..553     -  CDS            lacZα (fragment): LacZα fragment of β-galactosidase; lacZ fragment
    569..668     +  protein_bind   attL1: mutant version of attL; recombination site for the Gateway® LR reaction LR Clonase™
    674..2104    +  CDS            SLC25A24: SCMC1_HUMAN - Also known as APC1, MCSC1, SCAMC1. Experimental evidence at protein level: Swiss-Prot protein existence level 1. Calcium-dependent mitochondrial solute carrier. Mediates the reversible, electroneutral exchange of Mg-ATP or Mg-ADP against phosphate ions, catalyzing the net uptake or efflux of adenine nucleotides across the mitochondrial inner membrane. Nucleotide transport is inactive when cytosolic calcium levels are low, and is activated by an increase in cytosolic calcium levels. May play a role in protecting cells against oxidative stress-induced cell death, probably by promot
   2109..2208    -  protein_bind   attL2: mutant version of attL; recombination site for the Gateway® LR reaction LR Clonase™
   2226..2244    -  promoter       T7 promoter: promoter for bacteriophage T7 RNA polymerase
   2378..3187    +  CDS            KanR: aminoglycoside phosphotransferase; aph(3')-Ia; confers resistance to kanamycin in bacteria or G418 (Geneticin®) in eukaryotes
   3334..3922    +  rep_origin     ori: high-copy-number ColE1/pMB1/pBR322/pUC origin of replication
>Addgene plasmid #161146 | pDONR221-SLC25A24_STOP | depositor full sequence | sequence record 312226 | Full Sequence
CTTTCCTGCGTTATCCCCTGATTCTGTGGATAACCGTATTACCGCCTTTGAGTGAGCTGATACCGCTCGC
CGCAGCCGAACGACCGAGCGCAGCGAGTCAGTGAGCGAGGAAGCGGAAGAGCGCCCAATACGCAAACCGC
CTCTCCCCGCGCGTTGGCCGATTCATTAATGCAGCTGGCACGACAGGTTTCCCGACTGGAAAGCGGGCAG
TGAGCGCAACGCAATTAATACGCGTACCGCTAGCCAGGAAGAGTTTGTAGAAACGCAAAAAGGCCATCCG
TCAGGATGGCCTTCTGCTTAGTTTGATGCCTGGCAGTTTATGGCGGGCGTCCTGCCCGCCACCCTCCGGG
CCGTTGCTTCACAACGTTCAAATCCGCTCCCGGCGGATTTGTCCTACTCAGGAGAGCGTTCACCGACAAA
CAACAGATAAAACGAAAGGCCCAGTCTTCCGACTGAGCCTTTCGTTTTATTTGATGCCTGGCAGTTCCCT
ACTCTCGCGTTAACGCTAGCATGGATGTTTTCCCAGTCACGACGTTGTAAAACGACGGCCAGTCTTAAGC
TCGGGCCCCAAATAATGATTTTATTTTGACTGATAGTGACCTGTTCGTTGCAACACATTGATGAGCAATG
CTTTTTTATAATGCCAACTTTGTACAAAAAAGCAGGCTCCACCATGCTGCGGTGGCTGAGAGACTTCGTG
CTGCCTACCGCAGCATGCCAGGATGCCGAGCAGCCAACCAGATACGAGACACTGTTTCAGGCCCTGGACA
GGAACGGCGATGGAGTGGTGGACATCGGCGAGCTGCAGGAGGGCCTGAGGAATCTGGGAATCCCTCTGGG
ACAGGACGCAGAGGAGAAGATCTTCACCACAGGCGATGTGAACAAGGACGGCAAGCTGGATTTCGAGGAG
TTTATGAAGTATCTGAAGGATCACGAGAAGAAGATGAAGCTGGCCTTTAAGAGCCTGGACAAGAACAATG
ATGGCAAGATCGAGGCCTCTGAGATCGTGCAGAGCCTGCAGACCCTGGGCCTGACAATCAGCGAGCAGCA
GGCCGAGCTGATCCTGCAGTCCATCGACGTGGATGGCACCATGACAGTGGACTGGAACGAGTGGCGGGAT
TACTTCCTGTTTAATCCCGTGACCGACATCGAGGAGATCATCAGATTCTGGAAGCACTCCACAGGCATCG
ACATCGGCGATTCTCTGACCATCCCTGACGAGTTTACAGAGGATGAGAAGAAGAGCGGCCAGTGGTGGCG
GCAGCTGCTGGCAGGAGGAATCGCAGGAGCCGTGAGCCGGACCTCCACAGCCCCACTGGACAGACTGAAG
ATCATGATGCAGGTGCACGGCTCTAAGAGCGATAAGATGAATATCTTCGGCGGCTTTAGACAGATGGTGA
AGGAGGGAGGAATCAGGTCCCTGTGGAGGGGCAACGGCACCAATGTGATCAAGATCGCCCCAGAGACAGC
CGTGAAGTTCTGGGCCTACGAGCAGTATAAGAAGCTGCTGACCGAGGAGGGCCAGAAGATCGGCACATTC
GAGAGGTTTATCTCCGGATCTATGGCAGGAGCAACCGCACAGACCTTCATCTACCCCATGGAAGTGATGA
AGACCAGGCTGGCAGTGGGCAAGACAGGACAGTACTCCGGCATCTATGACTGTGCCAAGAAGATCCTGAA
GCACGAGGGCCTGGGCGCCTTCTACAAGGGCTATGTGCCCAACCTGCTGGGCATCATCCCTTATGCCGGC
ATCGATCTGGCCGTGTACGAGCTGCTGAAGTCTTATTGGCTGGACAACTTTGCCAAGGATAGCGTGAATC
CTGGCGTGATGGTGCTGCTGGGATGCGGCGCCCTGAGCTCCACCTGTGGACAGCTGGCATCTTACCCACT
GGCCCTGGTGAGGACAAGGATGCAGGCACAGGCAATGCTGGAGGGATCCCCTCAGCTGAATATGGTGGGC
CTGTTCCGGAGAATCATCTCTAAGGAGGGCATCCCAGGCCTGTATAGAGGCATCACCCCAAACTTTATGA
AGGTGCTGCCCGCCGTGGGCATCTCCTACGTGGTGTATGAGAATATGAAGCAGACCCTGGGCGTGACACA
GAAGTAAGACCCAGCTTTCTTGTACAAAGTTGGCATTATAAGAAAGCATTGCTTATCAATTTGTTGCAAC
GAACAGGTCACTATCAGTCAAAATAAAATCATTATTTGCCATCCAGCTGATATCCCCTATAGTGAGTCGT
ATTACATGGTCATAGCTGTTTCCTGGCAGCTCTGGCCCGTGTCTCAAAATCTCTGATGTTACATTGCACA
AGATAAAATAATATCATCATGAACAATAAAACTGTCTGCTTACATAAACAGTAATACAAGGGGTGTTATG
AGCCATATTCAACGGGAAACGTCGAGGCCGCGATTAAATTCCAACATGGATGCTGATTTATATGGGTATA
AATGGGCTCGCGATAATGTCGGGCAATCAGGTGCGACAATCTATCGCTTGTATGGGAAGCCCGATGCGCC
AGAGTTGTTTCTGAAACATGGCAAAGGTAGCGTTGCCAATGATGTTACAGATGAGATGGTCAGACTAAAC
TGGCTGACGGAATTTATGCCTCTTCCGACCATCAAGCATTTTATCCGTACTCCTGATGATGCATGGTTAC
TCACCACTGCGATCCCCGGAAAAACAGCATTCCAGGTATTAGAAGAATATCCTGATTCAGGTGAAAATAT
TGTTGATGCGCTGGCAGTGTTCCTGCGCCGGTTGCATTCGATTCCTGTTTGTAATTGTCCTTTTAACAGC
GATCGCGTATTTCGTCTCGCTCAGGCGCAATCACGAATGAATAACGGTTTGGTTGATGCGAGTGATTTTG
ATGACGAGCGTAATGGCTGGCCTGTTGAACAAGTCTGGAAAGAAATGCATAAACTTTTGCCATTCTCACC
GGATTCAGTCGTCACTCATGGTGATTTCTCACTTGATAACCTTATTTTTGACGAGGGGAAATTAATAGGT
TGTATTGATGTTGGACGAGTCGGAATCGCAGACCGATACCAGGATCTTGCCATCCTATGGAACTGCCTCG
GTGAGTTTTCTCCTTCATTACAGAAACGGCTTTTTCAAAAATATGGTATTGATAATCCTGATATGAATAA
ATTGCAGTTTCATTTGATGCTCGATGAGTTTTTCTAATCAGAATTGGTTAATTGGTTGTAACACTGGCAG
AGCATTACGCTGACTTGACGGGACGGCGCAAGCTCATGACCAAAATCCCTTAACGTGAGTTACGCGTCGT
TCCACTGAGCGTCAGACCCCGTAGAAAAGATCAAAGGATCTTCTTGAGATCCTTTTTTTCTGCGCGTAAT
CTGCTGCTTGCAAACAAAAAAACCACCGCTACCAGCGGTGGTTTGTTTGCCGGATCAAGAGCTACCAACT
CTTTTTCCGAAGGTAACTGGCTTCAGCAGAGCGCAGATACCAAATACTGTTCTTCTAGTGTAGCCGTAGT
TAGGCCACCACTTCAAGAACTCTGTAGCACCGCCTACATACCTCGCTCTGCTAATCCTGTTACCAGTGGC
TGCTGCCAGTGGCGATAAGTCGTGTCTTACCGGGTTGGACTCAAGACGATAGTTACCGGATAAGGCGCAG
CGGTCGGGCTGAACGGGGGGTTCGTGCACACAGCCCAGCTTGGAGCGAACGACCTACACCGAACTGAGAT
ACCTACAGCGTGAGCTATGAGAAAGCGCCACGCTTCCCGAAGGGAGAAAGGCGGACAGGTATCCGGTAAG
CGGCAGGGTCGGAACAGGAGAGCGCACGAGGGAGCTTCCAGGGGGAAACGCCTGGTATCTTTATAGTCCT
GTCGGGTTTCGCCACCTCTGACTTGAGCGTCGATTTTTGTGATGCTCGTCAGGGGGGCGGAGCCTATGGA
AAAACGCCAGCAACGCGGCCTTTTTACGGTTCCTGGCCTTTTGCTGGCCTTTTGCTCACATGTT
