>Addgene plasmid #161146 | pDONR221-SLC25A24_STOP | depositor partial sequence | sequence record 312227 | Codon-optimized ORF of SLC25A24
ATGCTGCGGTGGCTGAGAGACTTCGTGCTGCCTACCGCAGCATGCCAGGATGCCGAGCAGCCAACCAGAT
ACGAGACACTGTTTCAGGCCCTGGACAGGAACGGCGATGGAGTGGTGGACATCGGCGAGCTGCAGGAGGG
CCTGAGGAATCTGGGAATCCCTCTGGGACAGGACGCAGAGGAGAAGATCTTCACCACAGGCGATGTGAAC
AAGGACGGCAAGCTGGATTTCGAGGAGTTTATGAAGTATCTGAAGGATCACGAGAAGAAGATGAAGCTGG
CCTTTAAGAGCCTGGACAAGAACAATGATGGCAAGATCGAGGCCTCTGAGATCGTGCAGAGCCTGCAGAC
CCTGGGCCTGACAATCAGCGAGCAGCAGGCCGAGCTGATCCTGCAGTCCATCGACGTGGATGGCACCATG
ACAGTGGACTGGAACGAGTGGCGGGATTACTTCCTGTTTAATCCCGTGACCGACATCGAGGAGATCATCA
GATTCTGGAAGCACTCCACAGGCATCGACATCGGCGATTCTCTGACCATCCCTGACGAGTTTACAGAGGA
TGAGAAGAAGAGCGGCCAGTGGTGGCGGCAGCTGCTGGCAGGAGGAATCGCAGGAGCCGTGAGCCGGACC
TCCACAGCCCCACTGGACAGACTGAAGATCATGATGCAGGTGCACGGCTCTAAGAGCGATAAGATGAATA
TCTTCGGCGGCTTTAGACAGATGGTGAAGGAGGGAGGAATCAGGTCCCTGTGGAGGGGCAACGGCACCAA
TGTGATCAAGATCGCCCCAGAGACAGCCGTGAAGTTCTGGGCCTACGAGCAGTATAAGAAGCTGCTGACC
GAGGAGGGCCAGAAGATCGGCACATTCGAGAGGTTTATCTCCGGATCTATGGCAGGAGCAACCGCACAGA
CCTTCATCTACCCCATGGAAGTGATGAAGACCAGGCTGGCAGTGGGCAAGACAGGACAGTACTCCGGCAT
CTATGACTGTGCCAAGAAGATCCTGAAGCACGAGGGCCTGGGCGCCTTCTACAAGGGCTATGTGCCCAAC
CTGCTGGGCATCATCCCTTATGCCGGCATCGATCTGGCCGTGTACGAGCTGCTGAAGTCTTATTGGCTGG
ACAACTTTGCCAAGGATAGCGTGAATCCTGGCGTGATGGTGCTGCTGGGATGCGGCGCCCTGAGCTCCAC
CTGTGGACAGCTGGCATCTTACCCACTGGCCCTGGTGAGGACAAGGATGCAGGCACAGGCAATGCTGGAG
GGATCCCCTCAGCTGAATATGGTGGGCCTGTTCCGGAGAATCATCTCTAAGGAGGGCATCCCAGGCCTGT
ATAGAGGCATCACCCCAAACTTTATGAAGGTGCTGCCCGCCGTGGGCATCTCCTACGTGGTGTATGAGAA
TATGAAGCAGACCCTGGGCGTGACACAGAAGTAA
